Addgene plasmid #119752: pGEX6P1-DEST-Myc
Purpose: (Empty Backbone) Allows Gateway cloning of gene of interest into bacterial expression vector with PreScission Protease cleavable N-terminal GST tag, and a retained C-terminal Myc tag.
Depositing lab: Andrew Jackson & Martin Reijns. Depositing organization: University of Edinburgh.
Backbone
  Vector backbone: pGEX-6-P1
  Backbone manufacturer: Amersham
  Backbone size (bp): 5000
  Modifications to backbone: RfB Gateway cassette cloned into SmaI site to generate pGEX6P1-DEST. Myc tag cloned into XhoI site of pGEX6P1-DEST, XhoI site only intact on 3' end
  Vector type: Bacterial Expression
  Promoter: tac promoter
  Tag / fusion protein: GST (N terminal on insert); Myc (C terminal on insert)
Growth in bacteria
  Bacterial resistance: Chloramphenicol and Ampicillin, 25 & 100 μg/mL
  Growth temperature: 37°C
  Growth strain: ccdB Survival
  Growth instructions: Ideally grow with Ampicillin and Chloramphenicol in growth medium
  Copy number: High Copy
Gene/Insert
  Cloning method: Gateway Cloning
  Sequencing primers: 5′ PGEX5' - GGGCTGGCAAGCCACGTTTGGTG; 3′ PGEX3' - CCGGGAGCTGCATGTGTCAGAGG
Terms and licenses: Academic/Nonprofit Terms; Industry Terms: Not Available to Industry
How to cite: pGEX6P1-DEST-Myc was a gift from Andrew Jackson & Martin Reijns (Addgene plasmid # 119752 ; http://n2t.net/addgene:119752 ; RRID:Addgene_119752)
