[The description below was written by a language model from this plasmid's Addgene catalogue record and pLannotate feature annotations shown in this document.]
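Description:
pGEX6P1-DEST-Myc is an empty Gateway destination vector for bacterial protein expression, built on the pGEX-6P-1 backbone. It replicates in E. coli from a high-copy ColE1/pMB1-type origin and carries an ampicillin resistance gene (bla) on the backbone. The expression unit consists of the IPTG-inducible tac promoter with a lac operator, followed by the Schistosoma japonicum glutathione S-transferase (GST) coding sequence. A plasmid-borne lacI gene supplies the repressor that keeps the promoter off until induction. The depositor sequence annotates its promoter as the stronger lacIq variant, whereas the repository's sequencing result is annotated as the standard lacI promoter. Otherwise the two 6,741 nt records show the same features in the same order, differing only in their numbering start point.

Downstream of GST, the reading frame B Gateway cassette was inserted at the SmaI site. It comprises attR1 and attR2 flanking a chloramphenicol resistance gene and the ccdB toxin gene. Because ccdB kills standard strains, the empty vector must be maintained in a ccdB-tolerant host, with chloramphenicol helping to retain the cassette. An LR recombination with an entry clone replaces the cassette with the gene of interest, and loss of ccdB counter-selects unrecombined vector. A Myc epitope was cloned into the XhoI site after attR2, although neither feature table annotates it. Nor do they annotate the PreScission protease site between GST and the insert.

The resulting product is a GST–insert–Myc fusion. It can be purified by glutathione affinity, and PreScission cleavage then removes the GST while the C-terminal Myc tag is retained for detection.
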