Features (pLannotate 1.2.2; 23 found; start..end, strand, type, name):
      6..107     -  CDS            yciV (fragment): RNAAM_ECOLI - Also known as trpH From Escherichia coli (strain K12).
    183..211     +  promoter       tac promoter: strong E. coli promoter; hybrid between the trp and lac UV5 promoters
    219..235     +  protein_bind   lac operator: The lac repressor binds to the lac operator to inhibit transcription in E. coli. This inhibition can be relieved by adding lactose or isopropyl-β-D-thiogalactopyranoside (IPTG). lac repressor encoded by lacI
    258..911     +  CDS            GST26_SCHJA: Experimental evidence at protein level: Swiss-Prot protein existence level 1. GST isoenzymes appear to play a central role in the parasite detoxification system. Other functions are also suspected including a role in increasing the solubility of haematin in the parasite gut. From Schistosoma japonicum (Blood fluke).
    966..1090    +  protein_bind   attR1: mutant version of attR; recombination site for the Gateway® LR reaction LR Clonase™
   1115..1145    +  promoter       lac UV5 promoter: E. coli lac promoter with an "up" mutation
   1169..1198    +  promoter       cat promoter (fragment): promoter of the E. coli cat gene encoding chloramphenicol acetyltransferase
   1199..1858    +  CDS            CmR: chloramphenicol acetyltransferase; cat; confers resistance to chloramphenicol
   2037..2195    +  CDS            ccdA (fragment): CCDA_ECO57 - Also known as H, letA. Experimental evidence at protein level: Swiss-Prot protein existence level 1. Antitoxin component of a type II toxin-antitoxin (TA) system which inhibits the post-segregational killing (PSK) of plasmid-free cells, also referred to as a plasmid addiction system. Binds to and blocks the activity of CcdB; will also remove bound CcdB protein from the CcdB-GyrA complex by forming a CcdA-CcdB complex, a process termed rejuvenation. Functions as a transcriptional corepressor for the ccdAB operon, repression also requires CcdB (By similarity). From Escherichia coli
   2200..2502    +  CDS            ccdB: CCDB_ECOLI - Also known as G, letB, letD. Experimental evidence at protein level: Swiss-Prot protein existence level 1. Toxic component of a type II toxin-antitoxin (TA) system, functioning in plasmid maintainence. Responsible for the post- segregational killing (PSK) of plasmid-free cells, also referred to as a plasmid addiction system. Half-life of over 2 hours. Cell killing by CcdB is accompanied by filamentation, defects in chromosome and plasmid segregation, defects in cell division, formation of anucleate cells, decreased DNA synthesis and plasmid loss. Interferes with the activity of DN
   2546..2670    -  protein_bind   attR2: mutant version of attR; recombination site for the Gateway® LR reaction LR Clonase™
   2758..2797    +  CDS            rop (fragment): Rop protein, which maintains plasmids at low copy number; rop
   2899..2939    +  misc_feature   bom (fragment): basis of mobility region from pBR322
   3044..3148    +  promoter       AmpR promoter: bla
   3149..4009    +  CDS            AmpR: β-lactamase; bla; confers resistance to ampicillin, carbenicillin, and related antibiotics
   4180..4768    +  rep_origin     ori: high-copy-number ColE1/pMB1/pBR322/pUC origin of replication
   4954..5005    -  misc_feature   bom (fragment): basis of mobility region from pBR322
   5012..5089    +  promoter       lacIq promoter: lacI (mutant); In the lacIq allele, a single base change in the promoter boosts expression of the lacI gene about 10-fold.
   5090..6172    +  CDS            lacI: lac repressor; lacI; The lac repressor binds to the lac operator to inhibit transcription in E. coli. This inhibition can be relieved by adding lactose or isopropyl-β-D-thiogalactopyranoside (IPTG).
   6185..6206    +  protein_bind   CAP binding site: CAP binding activates transcription in the presence of cAMP. E. coli catabolite activator protein
   6221..6251    +  promoter       lac promoter: promoter for the E. coli lac operon
   6259..6275    +  protein_bind   lac operator: The lac repressor binds to the lac operator to inhibit transcription in E. coli. This inhibition can be relieved by adding lactose or isopropyl-β-D-thiogalactopyranoside (IPTG). lac repressor encoded by lacI
   6295..6468    +  CDS            lacZα: LacZα fragment of β-galactosidase; lacZ fragment
>Addgene plasmid #119752 | pGEX6P1-DEST-Myc | depositor full sequence | sequence record 226703 | pGEX6P1-DEST-Myc sequence 6741 bps
ACGTTATCGACTGCACGGTGCACCAATGCTTCTGGCGTCAGGCAGCCATCGGAAGCTGTGGTATGGCTGT
GCAGGTCGTAAATCACTGCATAATTCGTGTCGCTCAAGGCGCACTCCCGTTCTGGATAATGTTTTTTGCG
CCGACATCATAACGGTTCTGGCAAATATTCTGAAATGAGCTGTTGACAATTAATCATCGGCTCGTATAAT
GTGTGGAATTGTGAGCGGATAACAATTTCACACAGGAAACAGTATTCATGTCCCCTATACTAGGTTATTG
GAAAATTAAGGGCCTTGTGCAACCCACTCGACTTCTTTTGGAATATCTTGAAGAAAAATATGAAGAGCAT
TTGTATGAGCGCGATGAAGGTGATAAATGGCGAAACAAAAAGTTTGAATTGGGTTTGGAGTTTCCCAATC
TTCCTTATTATATTGATGGTGATGTTAAATTAACACAGTCTATGGCCATCATACGTTATATAGCTGACAA
GCACAACATGTTGGGTGGTTGTCCAAAAGAGCGTGCAGAGATTTCAATGCTTGAAGGAGCGGTTTTGGAT
ATTAGATACGGTGTTTCGAGAATTGCATATAGTAAAGACTTTGAAACTCTCAAAGTTGATTTTCTTAGCA
AGCTACCTGAAATGCTGAAAATGTTCGAAGATCGTTTATGTCATAAAACATATTTAAATGGTGATCATGT
AACCCATCCTGACTTCATGTTGTATGACGCTCTTGATGTTGTTTTATACATGGACCCAATGTGCCTGGAT
GCGTTCCCAAAATTAGTTTGTTTTAAAAAACGTATTGAAGCTATCCCACAAATTGATAAGTACTTGAAAT
CCAGCAAGTATATAGCATGGCCTTTGCAGGGCTGGCAAGCCACGTTTGGTGGTGGCGACCATCCTCCAAA
ATCGGATCTGGAAGTTCTGTTCCAGGGGCCCCTGGGATCCCCGGAATTCCCATCAACAAGTTTGTACAAA
AAAGCTGAACGAGAAACGTAAAATGATATAAATATCAATATATTAAATTAGATTTTGCATAAAAAACAGA
CTACATAATACTGTAAAACACAACATATCCAGTCACTATGGCGGCCGCATTAGGCACCCCAGGCTTTACA
CTTTATGCTTCCGGCTCGTATAATGTGTGGATTTTGAGTTAGGATCCGTCGAGATTTTCAGGAGCTAAGG
AAGCTAAAATGGAGAAAAAAATCACTGGATATACCACCGTTGATATATCCCAATGGCATCGTAAAGAACA
TTTTGAGGCATTTCAGTCAGTTGCTCAATGTACCTATAACCAGACCGTTCAGCTGGATATTACGGCCTTT
TTAAAGACCGTAAAGAAAAATAAGCACAAGTTTTATCCGGCCTTTATTCACATTCTTGCCCGCCTGATGA
ATGCTCATCCGGAATTCCGTATGGCAATGAAAGACGGTGAGCTGGTGATATGGGATAGTGTTCACCCTTG
TTACACCGTTTTCCATGAGCAAACTGAAACGTTTTCATCGCTCTGGAGTGAATACCACGACGATTTCCGG
CAGTTTCTACACATATATTCGCAAGATGTGGCGTGTTACGGTGAAAACCTGGCCTATTTCCCTAAAGGGT
TTATTGAGAATATGTTTTTCGTCTCAGCCAATCCCTGGGTGAGTTTCACCAGTTTTGATTTAAACGTGGC
CAATATGGACAACTTCTTCGCCCCCGTTTTCACCATGGGCAAATATTATACGCAAGGCGACAAGGTGCTG
ATGCCGCTGGCGATTCAGGTTCATCATGCCGTTTGTGATGGCTTCCATGTCGGCAGAATGCTTAATGAAT
TACAACAGTACTGCGATGAGTGGCAGGGCGGGGCGTAAAGATCTGGATCCGGCTTACTAAAAGCCAGATA
ACAGTATGCGTATTTGCGCGCTGATTTTTGCGGTATAAGAATATATACTGATATGTATACCCGAAGTATG
TCAAAAAGAGGTATGCTATGAAGCAGCGTATTACAGTGACAGTTGACAGCGACAGCTATCAGTTGCTCAA
GGCATATATGATGTCAATATCTCCGGTCTGGTAAGCACAACCATGCAGAATGAAGCCCGTCGTCTGCGTG
CCGAACGCTGGAAAGCGGAAAATCAGGAAGGGATGGCTGAGGTCGCCCGGTTTATTGAAATGAACGGCTC
TTTTGCTGACGAGAACAGGGGCTGGTGAAATGCAGTTTAAGGTTTACACCTATAAAAGAGAGAGCCGTTA
TCGTCTGTTTGTGGATGTACAGAGTGATATTATTGACACGCCCGGGCGACGGATGGTGATCCCCCTGGCC
AGTGCACGTCTGCTGTCAGATAAAGTCTCCCGTGAACTTTACCCGGTGGTGCATATCGGGGATGAAAGCT
GGCGCATGATGACCACCGATATGGCCAGTGTGCCGGTCTCCGTTATCGGGGAAGAAGTGGCTGATCTCAG
CCACCGCGAAAATGACATCAAAAACGCCATTAACCTGATGTTCTGGGGAATATAAATGTCAGGCTCCCTT
ATACACAGCCAGTCTGCAGGTCGACCATAGTGACTGGATATGTTGTGTTTTACAGTATTATGTAGTCTGT
TTTTTATGCAAAATCTAATTTAATATATTGATATTTATATCATTTTACGTTTCTCGTTCAGCTTTCTTGT
ACAAAGTGGTTGATGGGTCGACTCGAAGCGGTGAACAGAAACTGATCAGCGAAGAGGATCTGTAACTCGA
GCGGCCGCATCGTGACTGACTGACGATCTGCCTCGCGCGTTTCGGTGATGACGGTGAAAACCTCTGACAC
ATGCAGCTCCCGGAGACGGTCACAGCTTGTCTGTAAGCGGATGCCGGGAGCAGACAAGCCCGTCAGGGCG
CGTCAGCGGGTGTTGGCGGGTGTCGGGGCGCAGCCATGACCCAGTCACGTAGCGATAGCGGAGTGTATAA
TTCTTGAAGACGAAAGGGCCTCGTGATACGCCTATTTTTATAGGTTAATGTCATGATAATAATGGTTTCT
TAGACGTCAGGTGGCACTTTTCGGGGAAATGTGCGCGGAACCCCTATTTGTTTATTTTTCTAAATACATT
CAAATATGTATCCGCTCATGAGACAATAACCCTGATAAATGCTTCAATAATATTGAAAAAGGAAGAGTAT
GAGTATTCAACATTTCCGTGTCGCCCTTATTCCCTTTTTTGCGGCATTTTGCCTTCCTGTTTTTGCTCAC
CCAGAAACGCTGGTGAAAGTAAAAGATGCTGAAGATCAGTTGGGTGCACGAGTGGGTTACATCGAACTGG
ATCTCAACAGCGGTAAGATCCTTGAGAGTTTTCGCCCCGAAGAACGTTTTCCAATGATGAGCACTTTTAA
AGTTCTGCTATGTGGCGCGGTATTATCCCGTGTTGACGCCGGGCAAGAGCAACTCGGTCGCCGCATACAC
TATTCTCAGAATGACTTGGTTGAGTACTCACCAGTCACAGAAAAGCATCTTACGGATGGCATGACAGTAA
GAGAATTATGCAGTGCTGCCATAACCATGAGTGATAACACTGCGGCCAACTTACTTCTGACAACGATCGG
AGGACCGAAGGAGCTAACCGCTTTTTTGCACAACATGGGGGATCATGTAACTCGCCTTGATCGTTGGGAA
CCGGAGCTGAATGAAGCCATACCAAACGACGAGCGTGACACCACGATGCCTGCAGCAATGGCAACAACGT
TGCGCAAACTATTAACTGGCGAACTACTTACTCTAGCTTCCCGGCAACAATTAATAGACTGGATGGAGGC
GGATAAAGTTGCAGGACCACTTCTGCGCTCGGCCCTTCCGGCTGGCTGGTTTATTGCTGATAAATCTGGA
GCCGGTGAGCGTGGGTCTCGCGGTATCATTGCAGCACTGGGGCCAGATGGTAAGCCCTCCCGTATCGTAG
TTATCTACACGACGGGGAGTCAGGCAACTATGGATGAACGAAATAGACAGATCGCTGAGATAGGTGCCTC
ACTGATTAAGCATTGGTAACTGTCAGACCAAGTTTACTCATATATACTTTAGATTGATTTAAAACTTCAT
TTTTAATTTAAAAGGATCTAGGTGAAGATCCTTTTTGATAATCTCATGACCAAAATCCCTTAACGTGAGT
TTTCGTTCCACTGAGCGTCAGACCCCGTAGAAAAGATCAAAGGATCTTCTTGAGATCCTTTTTTTCTGCG
CGTAATCTGCTGCTTGCAAACAAAAAAACCACCGCTACCAGCGGTGGTTTGTTTGCCGGATCAAGAGCTA
CCAACTCTTTTTCCGAAGGTAACTGGCTTCAGCAGAGCGCAGATACCAAATACTGTCCTTCTAGTGTAGC
CGTAGTTAGGCCACCACTTCAAGAACTCTGTAGCACCGCCTACATACCTCGCTCTGCTAATCCTGTTACC
AGTGGCTGCTGCCAGTGGCGATAAGTCGTGTCTTACCGGGTTGGACTCAAGACGATAGTTACCGGATAAG
GCGCAGCGGTCGGGCTGAACGGGGGGTTCGTGCACACAGCCCAGCTTGGAGCGAACGACCTACACCGAAC
TGAGATACCTACAGCGTGAGCTATGAGAAAGCGCCACGCTTCCCGAAGGGAGAAAGGCGGACAGGTATCC
GGTAAGCGGCAGGGTCGGAACAGGAGAGCGCACGAGGGAGCTTCCAGGGGGAAACGCCTGGTATCTTTAT
AGTCCTGTCGGGTTTCGCCACCTCTGACTTGAGCGTCGATTTTTGTGATGCTCGTCAGGGGGGCGGAGCC
TATGGAAAAACGCCAGCAACGCGGCCTTTTTACGGTTCCTGGCCTTTTGCTGGCCTTTTGCTCACATGTT
CTTTCCTGCGTTATCCCCTGATTCTGTGGATAACCGTATTACCGCCTTTGAGTGAGCTGATACCGCTCGC
CGCAGCCGAACGACCGAGCGCAGCGAGTCAGTGAGCGAGGAAGCGGAAGAGCGCCTGATGCGGTATTTTC
TCCTTACGCATCTGTGCGGTATTTCACACCGCATAAATTCCGACACCATCGAATGGTGCAAAACCTTTCG
CGGTATGGCATGATAGCGCCCGGAAGAGAGTCAATTCAGGGTGGTGAATGTGAAACCAGTAACGTTATAC
GATGTCGCAGAGTATGCCGGTGTCTCTTATCAGACCGTTTCCCGCGTGGTGAACCAGGCCAGCCACGTTT
CTGCGAAAACGCGGGAAAAAGTGGAAGCGGCGATGGCGGAGCTGAATTACATTCCCAACCGCGTGGCACA
ACAACTGGCGGGCAAACAGTCGTTGCTGATTGGCGTTGCCACCTCCAGTCTGGCCCTGCACGCGCCGTCG
CAAATTGTCGCGGCGATTAAATCTCGCGCCGATCAACTGGGTGCCAGCGTGGTGGTGTCGATGGTAGAAC
GAAGCGGCGTCGAAGCCTGTAAAGCGGCGGTGCACAATCTTCTCGCGCAACGCGTCAGTGGGCTGATCAT
TAACTATCCGCTGGATGACCAGGATGCCATTGCTGTGGAAGCTGCCTGCACTAATGTTCCGGCGTTATTT
CTTGATGTCTCTGACCAGACACCCATCAACAGTATTATTTTCTCCCATGAAGACGGTACGCGACTGGGCG
TGGAGCATCTGGTCGCATTGGGTCACCAGCAAATCGCGCTGTTAGCGGGCCCATTAAGTTCTGTCTCGGC
GCGTCTGCGTCTGGCTGGCTGGCATAAATATCTCACTCGCAATCAAATTCAGCCGATAGCGGAACGGGAA
GGCGACTGGAGTGCCATGTCCGGTTTTCAACAAACCATGCAAATGCTGAATGAGGGCATCGTTCCCACTG
CGATGCTGGTTGCCAACGATCAGATGGCGCTGGGCGCAATGCGCGCCATTACCGAGTCCGGGCTGCGCGT
TGGTGCGGATATCTCGGTAGTGGGATACGACGATACCGAAGACAGCTCATGTTATATCCCGCCGTCAACC
ACCATCAAACAGGATTTTCGCCTGCTGGGGCAAACCAGCGTGGACCGCTTGCTGCAACTCTCTCAGGGCC
AGGCGGTGAAGGGCAATCAGCTGTTGCCCGTCTCACTGGTGAAAAGAAAAACCACCCTGGCGCCCAATAC
GCAAACCGCCTCTCCCCGCGCGTTGGCCGATTCATTAATGCAGCTGGCACGACAGGTTTCCCGACTGGAA
AGCGGGCAGTGAGCGCAACGCAATTAATGTGAGTTAGCTCACTCATTAGGCACCCCAGGCTTTACACTTT
ATGCTTCCGGCTCGTATGTTGTGTGGAATTGTGAGCGGATAACAATTTCACACAGGAAACAGCTATGACC
ATGATTACGGATTCACTGGCCGTCGTTTTACAACGTCGTGACTGGGAAAACCCTGGCGTTACCCAACTTA
ATCGCCTTGCAGCACATCCCCCTTTCGCCAGCTGGCGTAATAGCGAAGAGGCCCGCACCGATCGCCCTTC
CCAACAGTTGCGCAGCCTGAATGGCGAATGGCGCTTTGCCTGGTTTCCGGCACCAGAAGCGGTGCCGGAA
AGCTGGCTGGAGTGCGATCTTCCTGAGGCCGATACTGTCGTCGTCCCCTCAAACTGGCAGATGCACGGTT
ACGATGCGCCCATCTACACCAACGTAACCTATCCCATTACGGTCAATCCGCCGTTTGTTCCCACGGAGAA
TCCGACGGGTTGTTACTCGCTCACATTTAATGTTGATGAAAGCTGGCTACAGGAAGGCCAGACGCGAATT
ATTTTTGATGGCGTTGGAATT
