Features (pLannotate 1.2.2; 23 found; start..end, strand, type, name):
      1..17      +  protein_bind   lac operator: The lac repressor binds to the lac operator to inhibit transcription in E. coli. This inhibition can be relieved by adding lactose or isopropyl-β-D-thiogalactopyranoside (IPTG). lac repressor encoded by lacI
     40..693     +  CDS            GST26_SCHJA: Experimental evidence at protein level: Swiss-Prot protein existence level 1. GST isoenzymes appear to play a central role in the parasite detoxification system. Other functions are also suspected including a role in increasing the solubility of haematin in the parasite gut. From Schistosoma japonicum (Blood fluke).
    748..872     +  protein_bind   attR1: mutant version of attR; recombination site for the Gateway® LR reaction LR Clonase™
    897..927     +  promoter       lac UV5 promoter: E. coli lac promoter with an "up" mutation
    951..980     +  promoter       cat promoter (fragment): promoter of the E. coli cat gene encoding chloramphenicol acetyltransferase
    981..1640    +  CDS            CmR: chloramphenicol acetyltransferase; cat; confers resistance to chloramphenicol
   1819..1977    +  CDS            ccdA (fragment): CCDA_ECO57 - Also known as H, letA. Experimental evidence at protein level: Swiss-Prot protein existence level 1. Antitoxin component of a type II toxin-antitoxin (TA) system which inhibits the post-segregational killing (PSK) of plasmid-free cells, also referred to as a plasmid addiction system. Binds to and blocks the activity of CcdB; will also remove bound CcdB protein from the CcdB-GyrA complex by forming a CcdA-CcdB complex, a process termed rejuvenation. Functions as a transcriptional corepressor for the ccdAB operon, repression also requires CcdB (By similarity). From Escherichia coli
   1982..2284    +  CDS            ccdB: CCDB_ECOLI - Also known as G, letB, letD. Experimental evidence at protein level: Swiss-Prot protein existence level 1. Toxic component of a type II toxin-antitoxin (TA) system, functioning in plasmid maintainence. Responsible for the post- segregational killing (PSK) of plasmid-free cells, also referred to as a plasmid addiction system. Half-life of over 2 hours. Cell killing by CcdB is accompanied by filamentation, defects in chromosome and plasmid segregation, defects in cell division, formation of anucleate cells, decreased DNA synthesis and plasmid loss. Interferes with the activity of DN
   2328..2452    -  protein_bind   attR2: mutant version of attR; recombination site for the Gateway® LR reaction LR Clonase™
   2540..2579    +  CDS            rop (fragment): Rop protein, which maintains plasmids at low copy number; rop
   2681..2721    +  misc_feature   bom (fragment): basis of mobility region from pBR322
   2826..2930    +  promoter       AmpR promoter: bla
   2931..3791    +  CDS            AmpR: β-lactamase; bla; confers resistance to ampicillin, carbenicillin, and related antibiotics
   3962..4550    +  rep_origin     ori: high-copy-number ColE1/pMB1/pBR322/pUC origin of replication
   4736..4787    -  misc_feature   bom (fragment): basis of mobility region from pBR322
   4794..4871    +  promoter       lacI promoter: lacI
   4872..5954    +  CDS            lacI: lac repressor; lacI; The lac repressor binds to the lac operator to inhibit transcription in E. coli. This inhibition can be relieved by adding lactose or isopropyl-β-D-thiogalactopyranoside (IPTG).
   5967..5988    +  protein_bind   CAP binding site: CAP binding activates transcription in the presence of cAMP. E. coli catabolite activator protein
   6003..6033    +  promoter       lac promoter: promoter for the E. coli lac operon
   6041..6057    +  protein_bind   lac operator: The lac repressor binds to the lac operator to inhibit transcription in E. coli. This inhibition can be relieved by adding lactose or isopropyl-β-D-thiogalactopyranoside (IPTG). lac repressor encoded by lacI
   6077..6250    +  CDS            lacZα: LacZα fragment of β-galactosidase; lacZ fragment
   6514..6630    -  CDS            yciV (fragment): RNAAM_ECOLI - Also known as trpH From Escherichia coli (strain K12).
   6706..6734    +  promoter       tac promoter: strong E. coli promoter; hybrid between the trp and lac UV5 promoters
>Addgene plasmid #119752 | pGEX6P1-DEST-Myc | addgene full sequence | sequence record 233674 | Addgene NGS Result
TTGTGAGCGGATAACAATTTCACACAGGAAACAGTATTCATGTCCCCTATACTAGGTTATTGGAAAATTA
AGGGCCTTGTGCAACCCACTCGACTTCTTTTGGAATATCTTGAAGAAAAATATGAAGAGCATTTGTATGA
GCGCGATGAAGGTGATAAATGGCGAAACAAAAAGTTTGAATTGGGTTTGGAGTTTCCCAATCTTCCTTAT
TATATTGATGGTGATGTTAAATTAACACAGTCTATGGCCATCATACGTTATATAGCTGACAAGCACAACA
TGTTGGGTGGTTGTCCAAAAGAGCGTGCAGAGATTTCAATGCTTGAAGGAGCGGTTTTGGATATTAGATA
CGGTGTTTCGAGAATTGCATATAGTAAAGACTTTGAAACTCTCAAAGTTGATTTTCTTAGCAAGCTACCT
GAAATGCTGAAAATGTTCGAAGATCGTTTATGTCATAAAACATATTTAAATGGTGATCATGTAACCCATC
CTGACTTCATGTTGTATGACGCTCTTGATGTTGTTTTATACATGGACCCAATGTGCCTGGATGCGTTCCC
AAAATTAGTTTGTTTTAAAAAACGTATTGAAGCTATCCCACAAATTGATAAGTACTTGAAATCCAGCAAG
TATATAGCATGGCCTTTGCAGGGCTGGCAAGCCACGTTTGGTGGTGGCGACCATCCTCCAAAATCGGATC
TGGAAGTTCTGTTCCAGGGGCCCCTGGGATCCCCGGAATTCCCATCAACAAGTTTGTACAAAAAAGCTGA
ACGAGAAACGTAAAATGATATAAATATCAATATATTAAATTAGATTTTGCATAAAAAACAGACTACATAA
TACTGTAAAACACAACATATCCAGTCACTATGGCGGCCGCATTAGGCACCCCAGGCTTTACACTTTATGC
TTCCGGCTCGTATAATGTGTGGATTTTGAGTTAGGATCCGTCGAGATTTTCAGGAGCTAAGGAAGCTAAA
ATGGAGAAAAAAATCACTGGATATACCACCGTTGATATATCCCAATGGCATCGTAAAGAACATTTTGAGG
CATTTCAGTCAGTTGCTCAATGTACCTATAACCAGACCGTTCAGCTGGATATTACGGCCTTTTTAAAGAC
CGTAAAGAAAAATAAGCACAAGTTTTATCCGGCCTTTATTCACATTCTTGCCCGCCTGATGAATGCTCAT
CCGGAATTCCGTATGGCAATGAAAGACGGTGAGCTGGTGATATGGGATAGTGTTCACCCTTGTTACACCG
TTTTCCATGAGCAAACTGAAACGTTTTCATCGCTCTGGAGTGAATACCACGACGATTTCCGGCAGTTTCT
ACACATATATTCGCAAGATGTGGCGTGTTACGGTGAAAACCTGGCCTATTTCCCTAAAGGGTTTATTGAG
AATATGTTTTTCGTCTCAGCCAATCCCTGGGTGAGTTTCACCAGTTTTGATTTAAACGTGGCCAATATGG
ACAACTTCTTCGCCCCCGTTTTCACCATGGGCAAATATTATACGCAAGGCGACAAGGTGCTGATGCCGCT
GGCGATTCAGGTTCATCATGCCGTTTGTGATGGCTTCCATGTCGGCAGAATGCTTAATGAATTACAACAG
TACTGCGATGAGTGGCAGGGCGGGGCGTAAAGATCTGGATCCGGCTTACTAAAAGCCAGATAACAGTATG
CGTATTTGCGCGCTGATTTTTGCGGTATAAGAATATATACTGATATGTATACCCGAAGTATGTCAAAAAG
AGGTATGCTATGAAGCAGCGTATTACAGTGACAGTTGACAGCGACAGCTATCAGTTGCTCAAGGCATATA
TGATGTCAATATCTCCGGTCTGGTAAGCACAACCATGCAGAATGAAGCCCGTCGTCTGCGTGCCGAACGC
TGGAAAGCGGAAAATCAGGAAGGGATGGCTGAGGTCGCCCGGTTTATTGAAATGAACGGCTCTTTTGCTG
ACGAGAACAGGGGCTGGTGAAATGCAGTTTAAGGTTTACACCTATAAAAGAGAGAGCCGTTATCGTCTGT
TTGTGGATGTACAGAGTGATATTATTGACACGCCCGGGCGACGGATGGTGATCCCCCTGGCCAGTGCACG
TCTGCTGTCAGATAAAGTCTCCCGTGAACTTTACCCGGTGGTGCATATCGGGGATGAAAGCTGGCGCATG
ATGACCACCGATATGGCCAGTGTGCCGGTCTCCGTTATCGGGGAAGAAGTGGCTGATCTCAGCCACCGCG
AAAATGACATCAAAAACGCCATTAACCTGATGTTCTGGGGAATATAAATGTCAGGCTCCCTTATACACAG
CCAGTCTGCAGGTCGACCATAGTGACTGGATATGTTGTGTTTTACAGTATTATGTAGTCTGTTTTTTATG
CAAAATCTAATTTAATATATTGATATTTATATCATTTTACGTTTCTCGTTCAGCTTTCTTGTACAAAGTG
GTTGATGGGTCGACTCGAAGCGGTGAACAGAAACTGATCAGCGAAGAGGATCTGTAACTCGAGCGGCCGC
ATCGTGACTGACTGACGATCTGCCTCGCGCGTTTCGGTGATGACGGTGAAAACCTCTGACACATGCAGCT
CCCGGAGACGGTCACAGCTTGTCTGTAAGCGGATGCCGGGAGCAGACAAGCCCGTCAGGGCGCGTCAGCG
GGTGTTGGCGGGTGTCGGGGCGCAGCCATGACCCAGTCACGTAGCGATAGCGGAGTGTATAATTCTTGAA
GACGAAAGGGCCTCGTGATACGCCTATTTTTATAGGTTAATGTCATGATAATAATGGTTTCTTAGACGTC
AGGTGGCACTTTTCGGGGAAATGTGCGCGGAACCCCTATTTGTTTATTTTTCTAAATACATTCAAATATG
TATCCGCTCATGAGACAATAACCCTGATAAATGCTTCAATAATATTGAAAAAGGAAGAGTATGAGTATTC
AACATTTCCGTGTCGCCCTTATTCCCTTTTTTGCGGCATTTTGCCTTCCTGTTTTTGCTCACCCAGAAAC
GCTGGTGAAAGTAAAAGATGCTGAAGATCAGTTGGGTGCACGAGTGGGTTACATCGAACTGGATCTCAAC
AGCGGTAAGATCCTTGAGAGTTTTCGCCCCGAAGAACGTTTTCCAATGATGAGCACTTTTAAAGTTCTGC
TATGTGGCGCGGTATTATCCCGTGTTGACGCCGGGCAAGAGCAACTCGGTCGCCGCATACACTATTCTCA
GAATGACTTGGTTGAGTACTCACCAGTCACAGAAAAGCATCTTACGGATGGCATGACAGTAAGAGAATTA
TGCAGTGCTGCCATAACCATGAGTGATAACACTGCGGCCAACTTACTTCTGACAACGATCGGAGGACCGA
AGGAGCTAACCGCTTTTTTGCACAACATGGGGGATCATGTAACTCGCCTTGATCGTTGGGAACCGGAGCT
GAATGAAGCCATACCAAACGACGAGCGTGACACCACGATGCCTGCAGCAATGGCAACAACGTTGCGCAAA
CTATTAACTGGCGAACTACTTACTCTAGCTTCCCGGCAACAATTAATAGACTGGATGGAGGCGGATAAAG
TTGCAGGACCACTTCTGCGCTCGGCCCTTCCGGCTGGCTGGTTTATTGCTGATAAATCTGGAGCCGGTGA
GCGTGGGTCTCGCGGTATCATTGCAGCACTGGGGCCAGATGGTAAGCCCTCCCGTATCGTAGTTATCTAC
ACGACGGGGAGTCAGGCAACTATGGATGAACGAAATAGACAGATCGCTGAGATAGGTGCCTCACTGATTA
AGCATTGGTAACTGTCAGACCAAGTTTACTCATATATACTTTAGATTGATTTAAAACTTCATTTTTAATT
TAAAAGGATCTAGGTGAAGATCCTTTTTGATAATCTCATGACCAAAATCCCTTAACGTGAGTTTTCGTTC
CACTGAGCGTCAGACCCCGTAGAAAAGATCAAAGGATCTTCTTGAGATCCTTTTTTTCTGCGCGTAATCT
GCTGCTTGCAAACAAAAAAACCACCGCTACCAGCGGTGGTTTGTTTGCCGGATCAAGAGCTACCAACTCT
TTTTCCGAAGGTAACTGGCTTCAGCAGAGCGCAGATACCAAATACTGTCCTTCTAGTGTAGCCGTAGTTA
GGCCACCACTTCAAGAACTCTGTAGCACCGCCTACATACCTCGCTCTGCTAATCCTGTTACCAGTGGCTG
CTGCCAGTGGCGATAAGTCGTGTCTTACCGGGTTGGACTCAAGACGATAGTTACCGGATAAGGCGCAGCG
GTCGGGCTGAACGGGGGGTTCGTGCACACAGCCCAGCTTGGAGCGAACGACCTACACCGAACTGAGATAC
CTACAGCGTGAGCTATGAGAAAGCGCCACGCTTCCCGAAGGGAGAAAGGCGGACAGGTATCCGGTAAGCG
GCAGGGTCGGAACAGGAGAGCGCACGAGGGAGCTTCCAGGGGGAAACGCCTGGTATCTTTATAGTCCTGT
CGGGTTTCGCCACCTCTGACTTGAGCGTCGATTTTTGTGATGCTCGTCAGGGGGGCGGAGCCTATGGAAA
AACGCCAGCAACGCGGCCTTTTTACGGTTCCTGGCCTTTTGCTGGCCTTTTGCTCACATGTTCTTTCCTG
CGTTATCCCCTGATTCTGTGGATAACCGTATTACCGCCTTTGAGTGAGCTGATACCGCTCGCCGCAGCCG
AACGACCGAGCGCAGCGAGTCAGTGAGCGAGGAAGCGGAAGAGCGCCTGATGCGGTATTTTCTCCTTACG
CATCTGTGCGGTATTTCACACCGCATAAATTCCGACACCATCGAATGGCGCAAAACCTTTCGCGGTATGG
CATGATAGCGCCCGGAAGAGAGTCAATTCAGGGTGGTGAATGTGAAACCAGTAACGTTATACGATGTCGC
AGAGTATGCCGGTGTCTCTTATCAGACCGTTTCCCGCGTGGTGAACCAGGCCAGCCACGTTTCTGCGAAA
ACGCGGGAAAAAGTGGAAGCGGCGATGGCGGAGCTGAATTACATTCCCAACCGCGTGGCACAACAACTGG
CGGGCAAACAGTCGTTGCTGATTGGCGTTGCCACCTCCAGTCTGGCCCTGCACGCGCCGTCGCAAATTGT
CGCGGCGATTAAATCTCGCGCCGATCAACTGGGTGCCAGCGTGGTGGTGTCGATGGTAGAACGAAGCGGC
GTCGAAGCCTGTAAAGCGGCGGTGCACAATCTTCTCGCGCAACGCGTCAGTGGGCTGATCATTAACTATC
CGCTGGATGACCAGGATGCCATTGCTGTGGAAGCTGCCTGCACTAATGTTCCGGCGTTATTTCTTGATGT
CTCTGACCAGACACCCATCAACAGTATTATTTTCTCCCATGAAGACGGTACGCGACTGGGCGTGGAGCAT
CTGGTCGCATTGGGTCACCAGCAAATCGCGCTGTTAGCGGGCCCATTAAGTTCTGTCTCGGCGCGTCTGC
GTCTGGCTGGCTGGCATAAATATCTCACTCGCAATCAAATTCAGCCGATAGCGGAACGGGAAGGCGACTG
GAGTGCCATGTCCGGTTTTCAACAAACCATGCAAATGCTGAATGAGGGCATCGTTCCCACTGCGATGCTG
GTTGCCAACGATCAGATGGCGCTGGGCGCAATGCGCGCCATTACCGAGTCCGGGCTGCGCGTTGGTGCGG
ATATCTCGGTAGTGGGATACGACGATACCGAAGACAGCTCATGTTATATCCCGCCGTTAACCACCATCAA
ACAGGATTTTCGCCTGCTGGGGCAAACCAGCGTGGACCGCTTGCTGCAACTCTCTCAGGGCCAGGCGGTG
AAGGGCAATCAGCTGTTGCCCGTCTCACTGGTGAAAAGAAAAACCACGCTAGCGCCCAATACGCAAACCG
CCTCTCCCCGCGCGTTGGCCGATTCATTAATGCAGCTGGCACGACAGGTTTCCCGACTGGAAAGCGGGCA
GTGAGCGCAACGCAATTAATGTAAGTTAGCTCACTCATTAGGCACCCCAGGCTTTACACTTTATGCTTCC
GGCTCGTATGTTGTGTGGAATTGTGAGCGGATAACAATTTCACACAGGAAACAGCTATGACCATGATTAC
GGATTCACTGGCCGTCGTTTTACAACGTCGTGACTGGGAAAACCCTGGCGTTACCCAACTTAATCGCCTT
GCAGCACATCCCCCTTTCGCCAGCTGGCGTAATAGCGAAGAGGCCCGCACCGATCGCCCTTCCCAACAGT
TGCGCAGCCTGAATGGCGAATGGCGCTTTGCCTGGTTTCCGGCACCAGAAGCGGTGCCGGAAAGCTGGCT
GGAGTGCGATCTTCCTGAGGCCGATACTGTCGTCGTCCCCTCAAACTGGCAGATGCACGGTTACGATGCG
CCCATCTACACCAACGTGACCTATCCCATTACGGTCAATCCGCCGTTTGTTCCCACGGAGAATCCGACGG
GTTGTTACTCGCTCACATTTAATGTTGATGAAAGCTGGCTACAGGAAGGCCAGACGCGAATTATTTTTGA
TGGCGTTGGAATTAGCTTATCGACTGCACGGTGCACCAATGCTTCTGGCGTCAGGCAGCCATCGGAAGCT
GTGGTATGGCTGTGCAGGTCGTAAATCACTGCATAATTCGTGTCGCTCAAGGCGCACTCCCGTTCTGGAT
AATGTTTTTTGCGCCGACATCATAACGGTTCTGGCAAATATTCTGAAATGAGCTGTTGACAATTAATCAT
CGGCTCGTATAATGTGTGGAA
